>Addgene plasmid #153858 | pGBW-m4046670 | addgene full sequence | sequence record 300406 | Ginkgo NGS Result
AACAAAGAATCTGAGCTGCATTTTTACAGAACAGAAATGCAACGCGAAAGCGCTATTTTACCAACGAAGA
ATCTGTGCTTCATTTTTGTAAAACAAAAATGCAACGCGAGAGCGCTAATTTTTCAAACAAAGAATCTGAG
CTGCATTTTTACAGAACAGAAATGCAACGCGAGAGCGCTATTTTACCAACAAAGAATCTATACTTCTTTT
TTGTTCTACAAAAATGCATCCCGAGAGCGCTATTTTTCTAACAAAGCATCTTAGATTACTTTTTTTCTCC
TTTGTGCGCTCTATAATGCAGTCTCTTGATAACTTTTTGCACTGTAGGTCCGTTAAGGTTAGAAGAAGGC
TACTTTGGTGTCTATTTTCTCTTCCATAAAAAAAGCCTGACTCCACTTCCCGCGTTTACTGATTACTAGC
GAAGCTGCGGGTGCATTTTTTCAAGATAAAGGCATCCCCGATTATATTCTATACCGATGTGGATTGCGCA
TACTTTGTGAACAGAAAGTGATAGCGTTGATGATTCTTCATTGGTCAGAAAATTATGAACGGTTTCTTCT
ATTTTGTCTCTATATACTACGTATAGGAAATGTTTACATTTTCGTATTGTTTTCGATTCACTCTATGAAT
AGTTCTTACTACAATTTTTTTGTCTAAAGAGTAATACTAGAGATAAACATAAAAAATGTAGAGGTCGAGT
TTAGATGCAAGTTCAAGGAGCGAAAGGTGGATGGGTAGGTTATATAGGGATATAGCACAGAGATATATAG
CAAAGAGATACTTTTGAGCAATGTTTGTGGAAGCGGTATTCGCAATATTTTAGTAGCTCGTTACAGTCCG
GTGCGTTTTTGGTTTTTTGAAAGTGCGTCATCAGAGCGCTTTTGGTTTTCAAAAGCGCTCTGAAGTTCCT
ATACTTTCTAGCTAGAGAATAGGAACTTCCCGAGCGGCCGCGTGTTACAAGCTTGACTCCAGCGTAACTG
GACTGCAATCAACTCACTGGCTCACCTTCACGGGTGGGCCTTTCTTCGGTAGAAAATCAAAGGATCTTCT
TGAGATCCTTTTTTTCTGCGCGTAATCTGCTGCTTGCAAACAAAAAAACCACCGCTACCAGCGGTGGTTT
GTTTGCCGGATCAAGAGCTACCAACTCTTTTTCCGAGGTAACTGGCTTCAGCAGAGCGCAGATACCAAAT
ACTGTTCTTCTAGTGTAGCCGTAGTTAGGCCACCACTTCAAGAACTCTGTAGCACCGCCTACATACCTCG
CTCTGCTAATCCTGTTACCAGTGGCTGCTGCCAGTGGCGATAAGTCGTGTCTTACCGGGTTGGACTCAAG
ACGATAGTTACCGGATAAGGCGCAGCGGTCGGGCTGAACGGGGGGTTCGTGCACACAGCCCAGCTTGGAG
CGAACGACCTACACCGAACTGAGATACCTACAGCGTGAGCTATGAGAAAGCGCCACGCTTCCCGAAGGGA
GAAAGGCGGACAGGTATCCGGTAAGCGGCAGGGTCGGAACAGGAGAGCGCACGAGGGAGCTTCCAGGGGT
AAACGCCTGGTATCTTTATAGTCCTGTCGGGTTTCGCCACCTCTGACTTGAGCATCGATTTTTGTGATGC
TCGTCAGGGGGGCGGAGCCTATGGAAAAACGCCAGCAACGCAGAAAGGCCCACCCGAAGGTGAGCCAGGT
GATTACATTTGGGCCCTCATCAGAGGTTTTCACCGTCATCACCGAAACGCGCGAGGCAGCTGCGGTAAAG
CTCATCAGCGTGGTCGTGAAGCGATTCACAGATGTCTGCCTGTTCATCCGCGTCCAGCTCGTTGAGTTTC
TCCAGAAGCGTTAATGTCTGGCTTCTGATAAAGCGGGCCATGTTAAGGGCGGTTTTTTCCTGTTTGGTCA
CTTACCAATGCTTAATCAGTGAGGCACCTATCTCAGCGATCTGTCTATTTCGTTCATCCATAGTTGCCTG
ACTCCCCGTCGTGTAGATAACTACGATGCGGGAGGGCTTACCATCTGGCCCCAGTGCTGCAATGATACCG
CGAGACCCACGCTCACCGGCTCCAGATTTATCAGCAATAAACCAGCCAGCCGGGAGGGCCGAGCGCAGAA
GTGATCCTGCAACTTTATCCGCCTCCATCCAGTCTATTAATTGTTGCCGGGAAGCTAGAGTAAGTAGTTC
GCCAGTTAATAGTTTGCGCAACGTTGTTGCCATTGCTACAGGCATCGTGGTGTCACGCTCGTCGTTTGGT
ATGGCTTCATTCAGCTCCGGTTCCCAACGATCAAGGCGAGTTACATGATCCCCCATGTTGTGCAAAAAAG
CGGTTAGCTCCTTCGGTCCTCCGATCGTTGCCAGAAGTAAGTTGGCCGCAGTGTTATCACTCATGGTTAT
GGCAGCACTGCATAATTCTCTTACTGTCATGCCATCCGTGAGATGCTTTTCTGTGACTGGTGAGTACTCA
ACCAAGTCATTCTGAGAATAGTGTATGCGGCGACCGAGTTGCTCTTGCCCGGCGTCAATACGGGATAATA
CCGCGCCACATAGCAGAACTTTAAAAGTGCTCATCATTGGAAAACGTTCTTCGGGGCGTAAACTCTCAAG
GATCTTACCGCTGTTGAGATCCAGTTCGATGTAACCCACTCGTGCACCCAACTGATCTTCAGCATCTTTT
ACTTTCACCAGCGTTTCTGGGTGAGCAAAAACAGGAAGGCAAAATGCCGCAAAAAAGGGAATAAGGGCGA
CACGGAAATGTTGAATACTCATTTTAGCTTCCTTAGCTCCTGAAAATCTCGATAACTCAAAAAATACGCC
CGGTAGTGATCTTATTTCATTATGGTGAAAGTTGGAACCTCTTACGTGCCGATCAAGTCAAAAGCCTCCG
GTCGGAGGCTTTTGACTTTCTGCTATGGAGGTCAGGTATGATTTAAATGGTCAGTTAGAGCGGCCGCTTG
CTATATTGAAGTACGGATTAGAAGCCGCCGAGCGGGCGACAGCCCTCCGACGGAAGACTCTCCTCCGTGC
GTCCTCGTCTTCACCGGTCGCGTTCCTGAAACGCAGATGTGCCTCGCGCCGCACTGCTCCGAACAATAAA
GATTCTACAATACTAGCTTTTATGGTTATGAAGAGGAAAAATTGGCAGTAACCTGGCCCCACAAACCTTC
AAATTAACGAATCAAATTAACAACCATAGGATGATAATGCGATTAGTTTTTTAGCCTTATTTCTGGGGTA
ATTAATCAGCGAAGCGATGATTTTTGATCTATTAACAGATATATAAATGGAAAAGCTGCATAACCACTTT
AACTAATACTTTCAACATTTTCAGTTTGTATTACTTCTTATTCAAATGTCATAAAAGTATCAACAAAAAA
TTGTTAATATACCTCTATACTTTAACGTCAAGGAGAAAAAACTATAATGTCCGCCGATGCACAATCTTTC
TTAAATAGAGTCTGCGGCGTGAGTGCTGCTCGTCTAACCCCTTGTGGTACGGGTACTTCAACAGACGTAG
TTTACAGGGCGTTTGATATTTATAACGACAAGGTCGCTGGTTTCGCTAAATTTTTGAAGACCAACTGTTG
TAGATTCCAGGAGAAGGATGAAGACGACAATCTTATCGATTCGTACTTCGTTGTTAAAAGACATACTTTT
TCCAACTATCAACACGAAGAAACAATATACAATTTGCTCAAGGACTGTCCAGCCGTCGCTAAACACGATT
TTTTCAAGTTCAGAATTGATGGGGACATGGTGCCACATATCAGCAGACAACGGTTGACCAAGTACACTAT
GGCTGATTTAGTTTACGCCTTGCGACACTTTGACGAAGGAAACTGTGATACTCTGAAGGAAATTTTGGTT
ACCTATAACTGCTGTGACGATGATTACTTCAACAAAAAGGACTGGTACGACTTCGTAGAGAATCCCGACA
TCTTGAGGGTTTACGCTAACTTAGGTGAAAGAGTCAGACAAGCTTTGTTAAAGACAGTCCAATTTTGCGA
TGCTATGAGAAATGCGGGTATTGTTGGTGTTTTGACTTTGGATAATCAAGATTTGAACGGTAACTGGTAT
GACTTCGGTGATTTTATCCAGACTACCCCGGGTTCTGGGGTACCAGTTGTCGATTCTTACTATTCTCTGT
TAATGCCAATACTCACCCTAACTAGAGCATTGACTGCCGAATCCCATGTTGACACTGATTTAACTAAGCC
ATACATTAAATGGGACCTTCTAAAGTACGATTTCACCGAAGAACGTTTAAAGTTGTTCGACAGATATTTT
AAATACTGGGACCAAACCTACCACCCTAATTGTGTCAACTGTTTGGACGACAGATGTATTCTTCACTGCG
CTAACTTTAATGTGTTGTTCTCGACTGTTTTTCCACCAACCTCTTTCGGTCCGCTGGTTCGAAAGATTTT
TGTTGACGGTGTTCCATTCGTGGTCAGTACGGGATATCATTTCAGAGAATTAGGGGTCGTTCATAACCAA
GACGTGAACTTGCACTCATCAAGATTGTCCTTCAAGGAATTGTTGGTCTACGCAGCTGATCCTGCAATGC
ACGCCGCTTCTGGAAACTTATTGCTGGATAAGAGAACAACCTGTTTCAGCGTTGCCGCTCTTACTAATAA
CGTCGCGTTCCAAACTGTAAAGCCGGGTAACTTTAATAAAGACTTCTACGATTTTGCTGTTAGCAAGGGT
TTTTTCAAAGAAGGTTCTAGTGTTGAGTTGAAACACTTTTTCTTTGCTCAAGACGGCAATGCTGCTATCA
GTGATTATGACTATTACCGTTACAACTTACCAACAATGTGTGATATCAGACAGTTGCTTTTCGTCGTCGA
AGTTGTTGATAAATATTTTGACTGTTATGATGGTGGTTGCATCAATGCAAATCAAGTCATTGTCAACAAC
TTAGATAAGTCTGCTGGCTTCCCATTCAACAAGTGGGGTAAAGCCAGATTGTACTATGATTCCATGTCCT
ACGAGGACCAAGATGCTTTGTTCGCGTACACCAAGAGAAACGTTATTCCTACAATTACTCAAATGAATCT
AAAGTACGCTATCTCTGCAAAAAATCGGGCCAGAACCGTTGCTGGTGTTTCTATCTGTTCTACGATGACT
AACCGTCAATTTCATCAGAAGCTATTGAAATCCATAGCTGCTACTAGAGGTGCTACTGTAGTCATCGGTA
CCTCAAAGTTCTATGGTGGTTGGCACAATATGCTCAAGACCGTTTACTCTGATGTCGAAAACCCACATCT
TATGGGTTGGGACTACCCTAAGTGTGATAGAGCCATGCCAAATATGCTAAGAATTATGGCATCCTTGGTC
TTGGCTAGAAAGCATACCACATGCTGCTCATTGTCCCACCGTTTTTACAGATTGGCCAACGAATGTGCTC
AAGTCCTTTCTGAAATGGTTATGTGTGGTGGTAGTCTATATGTAAAGCCAGGCGGAACTTCGTCTGGAGA
TGCCACCACTGCTTACGCTAACTCGGTTTTTAACATTTGTCAAGCCGTTACCGCCAACGTAAACGCTTTG
CTGTCTACGGATGGTAACAAGATCGCTGATAAGTATGTGCGCAACTTGCAACATAGACTTTATGAATGTT
TGTATAGAAATCGAGATGTCGATACTGACTTCGTTAACGAATTTTACGCGTACTTAAGAAAGCACTTCTC
CATGATGATTTTGTCAGACGACGCTGTTGTTTGTTTCAATTCTACTTACGCTAGCCAAGGTTTGGTCGCT
TCAATCAAAAACTTCAAGTCTGTTTTATACTACCAAAACAATGTTTTTATGTCCGAGGCAAAATGCTGGA
CGGAAACAGATTTGACTAAGGGTCCACATGAATTTTGTAGTCAACACACAATGTTAGTGAAACAAGGGGA
CGACTACGTTTACCTACCCTACCCAGATCCAAGCAGAATTTTGGGTGCCGGTTGTTTCGTGGACGACATA
GTCAAGACCGACGGTACCTTGATGATCGAACGGTTTGTCTCTCTGGCCATAGACGCTTACCCATTGACTA
AGCACCCTAACCAAGAATATGCTGATGTTTTTCATTTATATCTTCAATACATTAGAAAATTACATGACGA
ATTGACCGGTCACATGTTAGATATGTACTCTGTGATGTTGACGAACGATAATACGTCACGTTACTGGGAA
CCCGAATTTTACGAAGCGATGTACACTCCACACACAGTATTGCAGTAAACAGGCCCCTTTTCCTTTGTCG
ATATCATGTAATTAGTTATGTCACGCTTACATTCACGCCCTCCTCCCACATCCGCTCTAACCGAAAAGGA
AGGAGTTAGACAACCTGAAGTCTAGGTCCCTATTTATTTTTTTTAATAGTTATGTTAGTATTAAGAACGT
TATTTATATTTCAAATTTTTCTTTTTTTTCTGTACAAAGCGGCCGCCGAACCACTAGTGCACTGCAGTAC
ACGGTTTCCTTGAAATTTTTTTGATTCGGTAATCTCCGAACAGAAGGAAGAACGAAGGAAGGAGCACAGA
CTTAGATTGGTATATATACGCATATGTAGTGTTGAAGAAACATGAAATTGCCCAGTATTCTTAACCCAAC
TGCACAGAACAAAAACGTGCAGGAAACGAAGATAAATCATGTCGAAAGCTACATATAAGGAACGTGCTGC
TACTCATCCTAGTCCTGTTGCTGCCAAGCTATTTAATATCATGCACGAAAAGCAAACAAACTTGTGTGCT
TCATTGGATGTTCGTACCACCAAGGAATTACTGGAGTTAGTTGAAGCATTAGGTCCCAAAATTTGTTTAC
TAAAAACACATGTGGATATCTTGACTGATTTTTCCATGGAGGGCACAGTTAAGCCGCTAAAGGCATTATC
CGCCAAGTACAATTTTTTACTCTTCGAGGACAGAAAATTTGCTGACATTGGTAATACAGTCAAATTGCAG
TACTCTGCGGGTGTATACAGAATAGCAGAATGGGCAGACATTACGAATGCACACGGTGTGGTGGGCCCAG
GTATTGTTAGCGGTTTGAAGCAGGCGGCAGAAGAAGTAACAAAGGAACCTAGAGGCCTTTTGATGTTAGC
AGAATTGTCATGCAAGGGCTCCCTATCTACTGGAGAATATACTAAGGGTACTGTTGACATTGCGAAGAGC
GACAAAGATTTTGTTATCGGCTTTATTGCTCAAAGAGACATGGGTGGAAGAGATGAAGGTTACGATTGGT
TGATTATGACACCCGGTGTGGGTTTAGATGACAAGGGAGATGCATTGGGTCAACAGTATAGAACCGTGGA
TGATGTGGTTTCTACAGGATCTGACATTATTATTGTTGGAAGAGGACTATTTGCAAAGGGAAGGGATGCT
AAGGTAGAGGGTGAACGTTACAGAAAAGCAGGCTGGGAAGCATATTTGAGAAGATGCGGCCAGCAAAACT
AAAAAACTGTATTATAAGTAAATGCATGTATACTAAACTCACAAATTAGAGCTTCAATTTAATTATATCA
GTTATTACCCGAGTAACGAAGCATCTGTGCTTCATTTTGTAGAACAAAAATGCAACGCGAGAGCGCTAAT
TTTTCA
Features (pLannotate 1.2.2; 13 found; start..end, strand, type, name):
    999..1028    +  terminator     T3Te terminator: phage T3 early transcription terminator
   1050..1637    +  rep_origin     ori: high-copy-number ColE1/pMB1/pBR322/pUC origin of replication
   1649..1676    -  terminator     T7Te terminator: phage T7 early transcription terminator
   1700..1891    -  CDS            rop: Rop protein, which maintains plasmids at low copy number; rop
   1892..2752    -  CDS            AmpR: β-lactamase; bla; confers resistance to ampicillin, carbenicillin, and related antibiotics
   2753..2855    -  promoter       cat promoter: promoter of the E. coli cat gene encoding chloramphenicol acetyltransferase
   2856..2887    -  terminator     tonB terminator: bidirectional E. coli tonB-P14 transcription terminator
   2954..3395    +  promoter       GAL1 promoter: S. cerevisiae GAL1; inducible promoter, regulated by Gal4
   3395..6205    +  CDS            rep (fragment): R1AB_SARS2 - Experimental evidence at protein level: Swiss-Prot protein existence level 1. [2'-O-methyltransferase]: Methyltransferase that mediates mRNA cap 2'-O-ribose methylation to the 5'-cap structure of viral mRNAs. N7-methyl guanosine cap is a prerequisite for binding of nsp16. Therefore plays an essential role in viral mRNAs cap methylation which is essential to evade immune system. From Severe acute respiratory syndrome coronavirus 2 (2019-nCoV) (SARS-CoV-2).
   6234..6406    +  terminator     CYC1 terminator (fragment): S. cerevisiae CYC1; transcription terminator for CYC1
   6442..6618    +  promoter       URA3 promoter (fragment): S. cerevisiae URA3
   6619..7422    +  CDS            URA3: orotidine-5'-phosphate decarboxylase, required for uracil biosynthesis; S. cerevisiae URA3; yeast auxotrophic marker, counterselectable with 5-fluoroorotic acid (5-FOA)
   7505..921     -  rep_origin     2μ ori (across the origin): yeast 2μ plasmid origin of replication
