[The description below was written by a language model from this plasmid's Addgene catalogue record and pLannotate feature annotations shown in this document.]
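Description:
pGBW-m4046670 is an E. coli–yeast shuttle plasmid for galactose-inducible expression of the SARS-CoV-2 RNA-dependent RNA polymerase (nsp12) in Saccharomyces cerevisiae. In bacteria it replicates from a high-copy ColE1/pUC-type origin and is selected with ampicillin through a β-lactamase gene, which the annotation places downstream of a cat promoter. A short rop-like CDS is annotated next to AmpR, although the catalogue entry lists the plasmid as high copy. Phage T3 and T7 early terminators and a tonB terminator flank the bacterial modules, presumably insulating them from transcriptional read-through. In yeast, the 2μ origin provides episomal, multicopy maintenance, and URA3 under its own promoter complements uracil auxotrophy and allows counterselection with 5-FOA.

The payload is the wild-type nsp12 coding sequence, made by gene synthesis and corresponding to the polymerase portion of the viral ORF1ab polyprotein. It sits directly downstream of the GAL1 promoter and is followed by a CYC1 terminator fragment. GAL1 is regulated by Gal4, so transcription is induced by galactose and repressed by glucose, which lets expression of the viral protein be switched on when wanted. The automated annotation labels the insert as a fragment of the replicase polyprotein and attaches generic text about the 2'-O-methyltransferase. That text comes from the polyprotein database entry and does not describe this insert, which the catalogue identifies as nsp12. No epitope or purification tags are recorded. The annotated sequence of about 7.6 kb is somewhat larger than the sum of the listed backbone and insert sizes. The record supports use for producing or studying the SARS-CoV-2 polymerase in yeast, but gives no more specific application.
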