Addgene plasmid #153858: pGBW-m4046670
Purpose: Yeast expression plasmid for SARS-CoV-2 RNA-dependent RNA polymerase
Depositing lab: Ginkgo Bioworks & Benjie Chen. Depositing organization: Ginkgo Bioworks.
Backbone
  Vector backbone: AmpR; 2u URA3
  Backbone size w/o insert (bp): 4078
  Vector type: Yeast Expression
  Selectable markers: URA3
Growth in bacteria
  Bacterial resistance: Ampicillin, 100 μg/mL
  Growth temperature: 37°C
  Growth strain: DH5alpha
  Copy number: High Copy
Gene/Insert
  Gene/Insert name: SARS-CoV-2 RNA-dependent RNA polymerase (alt name: nsp12)
  Species: Severe acute respiratory syndrome coronavirus 2
  Insert size (bp): 2795
  Mutation: wt
  Entrez Gene: ORF1ab (a.k.a. GU280_gp01)
  Promoter: pGAL1
  Cloning method: Unknown
Resource information
  A portion of this plasmid was derived from a plasmid made by: GinkgoBioworks
Depositor comments: NCBI reference sequence: YP_009725307.1. Created by gene synthesis with Not1 site.
How to cite: pGBW-m4046670 was a gift from Ginkgo Bioworks & Benjie Chen (Addgene plasmid # 153858 ; http://n2t.net/addgene:153858 ; RRID:Addgene_153858)
